Addgene plasmid #10815: pSUPER.PKD1.RNAi
Depositing lab: Alex Toker. Depositing organization: Beth Israel Deaconess Medical Center. Publication: Protein kinase D mediates a stress-induced NF-kappaB activation and survival pathway. Storz P, Toker A. EMBO J. 2003 Jan 2. 22(1):109-20. 10.1093/emboj/cdg009 PubMed 12505989.
Backbone
  Vector backbone: pSUPER
  Backbone size w/o insert (bp): 3176
  Vector type: Mammalian Expression, RNAi
Growth in bacteria
  Bacterial resistance: Ampicillin, 100 μg/mL
  Growth temperature: 37°C
  Growth strain: DH5alpha
  Copy number: High Copy
Gene/Insert
  Gene/Insert name: PKD1 RNAi (alt name: PKD1)
  Species: H. sapiens (human)
  Insert size (bp): 64
  Entrez Gene: PRKD1 (a.k.a. CHDED, PKC-MU, PKCM, PKD, PRKCM)
  Cloning method: Restriction Enzyme; 5′ cloning site BglII (destroyed during cloning); 3′ cloning site HindIII (not destroyed)
  Sequencing primers: 5′ T7; 3′ M13R
Terms and licenses: Academic/Nonprofit Terms; Industry Terms: Not Available to Industry
Depositor comments: Constructed by ligation of the following oligonucleotide pairs to pSUPER: 5'-GATCCCCATG CTGTGGGGGC TGGTACTTCA AGAGAGTACC AGCCCCCACA GCATTTTTTG GAAA-3' and 5'-AGCTTTTCCA AAAAATGCTG TGGGGGCTGG TACTCTCTTG AAGTACCAGC CCCCACAGCA TGGG-3'.
How to cite: pSUPER.PKD1.RNAi was a gift from Alex Toker (Addgene plasmid # 10815 ; http://n2t.net/addgene:10815 ; RRID:Addgene_10815)
