[The description below was written by a language model from this plasmid's Addgene catalogue record and pLannotate feature annotations shown in this document.]
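Description:
pSUPER.PKD1.RNAi is a mammalian RNA interference vector built on the pSUPER backbone, a pBluescript-derived plasmid, and designed to knock down human protein kinase D1 (PRKD1, also known as PKD or PKCμ). It is propagated in E. coli as a high-copy plasmid through a ColE1/pUC-type origin and selected with ampicillin via the β-lactamase gene. The sequenced record of about 3.2 kb also carries an f1 phage origin, remnants of the lacZα/lac promoter region, and flanking T7 and T3 promoters with fragments of the pBluescript multiple cloning site. These are backbone legacy elements that are useful mainly as sequencing primer sites. No mammalian selection marker is annotated.

The functional cassette consists of the human H1 RNA promoter, a compact RNA polymerase III promoter, followed by a 64 bp insert made from an annealed oligonucleotide pair ligated between the BglII site (destroyed in cloning) and the HindIII site (retained). The hairpin insert itself is not annotated in the feature table, but it corresponds to the gap between the H1 promoter and the downstream cloning-site fragment. As is standard for pSUPER designs, the insert encodes a PKD1 target sequence in sense and antisense orientation separated by a short loop and ending in a run of thymidines that terminates Pol III transcription. The resulting transcript folds into a short hairpin RNA that the cell processes into siRNA directed against PKD1 mRNA.

The plasmid is used by transfection into human cells to silence endogenous PKD1. The associated publication concerns the role of protein kinase D in stress-induced NF-κB activation and cell survival.
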