Features (pLannotate 1.2.2; 14 found; start..end, strand, type, name):
      2..20      +  promoter       T7 promoter: promoter for bacteriophage T7 RNA polymerase
     29..90      +  misc_feature   MCS (fragment): pBluescript multiple cloning site
     89..303     +  promoter       H1 promoter: human H1 RNA promoter
    368..409     +  misc_feature   MCS (fragment): pBluescript multiple cloning site
    421..439     -  promoter       T3 promoter: promoter for bacteriophage T3 RNA polymerase
    484..500     -  protein_bind   lac operator: The lac repressor binds to the lac operator to inhibit transcription in E. coli. This inhibition can be relieved by adding lactose or isopropyl-β-D-thiogalactopyranoside (IPTG). lac repressor encoded by lacI
    508..538     -  promoter       lac promoter: promoter for the E. coli lac operon
    553..574     -  protein_bind   CAP binding site: CAP binding activates transcription in the presence of cAMP. E. coli catabolite activator protein
    587..679     -  CDS            lacI (fragment): lac repressor; lacI; The lac repressor binds to the lac operator to inhibit transcription in E. coli. This inhibition can be relieved by adding lactose or isopropyl-β-D-thiogalactopyranoside (IPTG).
    862..1450    -  rep_origin     ori: high-copy-number ColE1/pMB1/pBR322/pUC origin of replication
   1621..2481    -  CDS            AmpR: β-lactamase; bla; confers resistance to ampicillin, carbenicillin, and related antibiotics
   2482..2586    -  promoter       AmpR promoter: bla
   2639..3067    -  rep_origin     f1 ori (sequence partly withheld): f1 bacteriophage origin of replication; arrow indicates direction of (+) strand synthesis
   3072..3229    -  CDS            lacZα (fragment): LacZα fragment of β-galactosidase; lacZ fragment
>Addgene plasmid #10815 | pSUPER.PKD1.RNAi | addgene full sequence | sequence record 239285 | Addgene NGS Result
GTAATACGACTCACTATAGGGCGAATTGGAGCTCCACCGCGGTGGCGGCCGCTCTAGAACTAGTGGATCC
CCCGGGCTGCAGGAATTCGAACGCTGACGTCATCAACCCGCTCCAAGGAATCGCGGGCCCAGTGTCACTA
GGCGGGAACACCCAGCGCGCGTGCGCCCTGGCAGGAAGATGGCTGTGAGGGACAGGGGAGTGGCGCCCTG
CAATATTTGCATGTCGCTATGTGTTCTGGGAAATCACCATAAACGTGAAATGTCTTTGGATTTGGGAATC
TTATAAGTTCTGTATGAGACCACAGATCCCCATGCTGTGGGGGCTGGTACTTCAAGAGAGTACCAGCCCC
CACAGCATTTTTTGGAAAAGCTTATCGATACCGTCGACCTCGAGGGGGGGCCCGGTACCAGCTTTTGTTC
CCTTTAGTGAGGGTTAATTTCGAGCTTGGCGTAATCATGGTCATAGCTGTTTCCTGTGTGAAATTGTTAT
CCGCTCACAATTCCACACAACATACGAGCCGGAAGCATAAAGTGTAAAGCCTGGGGTGCCTAATGAGTGA
GCTAACTCACATTAATTGCGTTGCGCTCACTGCCCGCTTTCCAGTCGGGAAACCTGTCGTGCCAGCTGCA
TTAATGAATCGGCCAACGCGCGGGGAGAGGCGGTTTGCGTATTGGGCGCTCTTCCGCTTCCTCGCTCACT
GACTCGCTGCGCTCGGTCGTTCGGCTGCGGCGAGCGGTATCAGCTCACTCAAAGGCGGTAATACGGTTAT
CCACAGAATCAGGGGATAACGCAGGAAAGAACATGTGAGCAAAAGGCCAGCAAAAGGCCAGGAACCGTAA
AAAGGCCGCGTTGCTGGCGTTTTTCCATAGGCTCCGCCCCCCTGACGAGCATCACAAAAATCGACGCTCA
AGTCAGAGGTGGCGAAACCCGACAGGACTATAAAGATACCAGGCGTTTCCCCCTGGAAGCTCCCTCGTGC
GCTCTCCTGTTCCGACCCTGCCGCTTACCGGATACCTGTCCGCCTTTCTCCCTTCGGGAAGCGTGGCGCT
TTCTCATAGCTCACGCTGTAGGTATCTCAGTTCGGTGTAGGTCGTTCGCTCCAAGCTGGGCTGTGTGCAC
GAACCCCCCGTTCAGCCCGACCGCTGCGCCTTATCCGGTAACTATCGTCTTGAGTCCAACCCGGTAAGAC
ACGACTTATCGCCACTGGCAGCAGCCACTGGTAACAGGATTAGCAGAGCGAGGTATGTAGGCGGTGCTAC
AGAGTTCTTGAAGTGGTGGCCTAACTACGGCTACACTAGAAGAACAGTATTTGGTATCTGCGCTCTGCTG
AAGCCAGTTACCTTCGGAAAAAGAGTTGGTAGCTCTTGATCCGGCAAACAAACCACCGCTGGTAGCGGTG
GTTTTTTTGTTTGCAAGCAGCAGATTACGCGCAGAAAAAAAGGATCTCAAGAAGATCCTTTGATCTTTTC
TACGGGGTCTGACGCTCAGTGGAACGAAAACTCACGTTAAGGGATTTTGGTCATGAGATTATCAAAAAGG
ATCTTCACCTAGATCCTTTTAAATTAAAAATGAAGTTTTAAATCAATCTAAAGTATATATGAGTAAACTT
GGTCTGACAGTTACCAATGCTTAATCAGTGAGGCACCTATCTCAGCGATCTGTCTATTTCGTTCATCCAT
AGTTGCCTGACTCCCCGTCGTGTAGATAACTACGATACGGGAGGGCTTACCATCTGGCCCCAGTGCTGCA
ATGATACCGCGAGACCCACGCTCACCGGCTCCAGATTTATCAGCAATAAACCAGCCAGCCGGAAGGGCCG
AGCGCAGAAGTGGTCCTGCAACTTTATCCGCCTCCATCCAGTCTATTAATTGTTGCCGGGAAGCTAGAGT
AAGTAGTTCGCCAGTTAATAGTTTGCGCAACGTTGTTGCCATTGCTACAGGCATCGTGGTGTCACGCTCG
TCGTTTGGTATGGCTTCATTCAGCTCCGGTTCCCAACGATCAAGGCGAGTTACATGATCCCCCATGTTGT
GCAAAAAAGCGGTTAGCTCCTTCGGTCCTCCGATCGTTGTCAGAAGTAAGTTGGCCGCAGTGTTATCACT
CATGGTTATGGCAGCACTGCATAATTCTCTTACTGTCATGCCATCCGTAAGATGCTTTTCTGTGACTGGT
GAGTACTCAACCAAGTCATTCTGAGAATAGTGTATGCGGCGACCGAGTTGCTCTTGCCCGGCGTCAATAC
GGGATAATACCGCGCCACATAGCAGAACTTTAAAAGTGCTCATCATTGGAAAACGTTCTTCGGGGCGAAA
ACTCTCAAGGATCTTACCGCTGTTGAGATCCAGTTCGATGTAACCCACTCGTGCACCCAACTGATCTTCA
GCATCTTTTACTTTCACCAGCGTTTCTGGGTGAGCAAAAACAGGAAGGCAAAATGCCGCAAAAAAGGGAA
TAAGGGCGACACGGAAATGTTGAATACTCATACTCTTCCTTTTTCAATATTATTGAAGCATTTATCAGGG
TTATTGTCTCATGAGCGGATACATATTTGAATGTATTTAGAAAAATAAACAAATAGGGGTTCCGCGCACA
TTTCCCCGAAAAGTGCCACCTAAATTGTAAGCGTTAATATTTTGTTAAAATTCGCGTTAAATTTTTGTTA
AATCAGCTCATTTTTTAACCAATAGGCCGAAATCGGCAAAATCCCTTATAAATCAAAAGAATAGACCGAG
ATAGGGT
[37 nt withheld, positions 2738-2774]
AAAGAACGTGGACTCCAACGTCAAAGG
[49 nt withheld, positions 2802-2850]
T
[91 nt withheld, positions 2852-2942]
G
[124 nt withheld, positions 2944-3067]
CCCATTCGCCATTCAGGCTGCGCAACTGTTGGGAAGGGCGATCGGTGCGGGCCTCTTCGCTATTACGCCA
GCTGGCGAAAGGGGGATGTGCTGCAAGGCGATTAAGTTGGGTAACGCCAGGGTTTTCCCAGTCACGACGT
TGTAAAACGACGGCCAGTGAATT
