>Addgene plasmid #10815 | pSUPER.PKD1.RNAi | addgene partial sequence | sequence record 17752 | 10815 with T7
CCCCCGGGCTGCAGGAATTCGAACGCTGACGTCATCAACCCGCTCCAAGGAATCGCGGGCCCAGTGTCAC
TAGGCGGGAACACCCAGCGCGCGTGCGCCCTGGCAGGAAGATGGCTGTGAGGGACAGGGGAGTGGCGCCC
TGCAATATTTGCATGTCGCTATGTGTTCTGGGAAATCACCATAAACGTGAAATGTCTTTGGATTTGGGAA
TCTTATAAGTTCTGTATGAGACCACAGATCCCCATGCTGTGGGGGCTGGTACTTCAAGAGAGTACCAGCC
CCCACAGCATTTTTTGGAAAAGCTTATCGATACCGTCGACCTCGAGGGGGGGCCCGGTACCAGCTTTTGT
TCCCTTTAGTGAGGGTTAATTTCGAGCTTGGCGTAATCATGGTCATAGCTGTTTCCTGTGTGAAATTGTT
ATCCGCTCACAATTCCACACAACATACGAGCCGGAAGCATAAAGTGTAAAGCCTGGGGTGCCTAATGAGT
GAGCTAACTCACATTAATTGCGTTGCGCTCACTGCCCGCTTTCCAGTCGGGAAACCTGTCGTGCCAGCTG
CATTAATGAATCGGCCAACGCGCGGGGAGAGGCGGTTTGCGTATTGGGCGCTCTTCCGCTTCCTCGCTCA
CTGACTCGCTGCGCTCGGTCGTTCGGCTGCGGCGAGCGGTATCAGCTCACTCAAAGGCGGTAATACGGTT
ATCCACAGAATCAGGGGATAACGCAGGAAAGAACATGTGAGCAAAAGGCC
